>Addgene plasmid #176874 | pMOD_B4800EC | addgene full sequence | sequence record 348312 | Addgene NGS Result
AGGAAGCGGGAGAGCGCCCACCTGCCAGGGGACGGCGCGCCCTATCGAGACGGATATCGGTGACCACTTT
GTACAAGAAAGCTGAACGAGAAACGTAAAATGATATAAATATCAATATATTAAATTAGATTTTGCATAAA
AAACAGACTACATAATACTGTAAAACACAACATATCCAGTCACTATGGTCGACCTGCAGACTGGCTGTGT
ATAAGGGAGCCTGACATTTATATTCCCCAGAACATCAGGTTAATGGCGTTTTTGATGTCATTTTCGCGGT
GGCTGAGATCAGCCACTTCTTCCCCGATAACGGAGGCCGGCACACTGGCCATATCGGTGGTCATCATGCG
CCAGCTTTCATCCCCGATATGCACCACCGGGTAAAGTTCACGGGGGACTTTATCTGACAGCAGACGTGCA
CTGGCCAGGGGGATCACCATCCGTCGCCCGGGCGTGTCAATAATATCACTCTGTACATCCACAAACAGAC
GATAACGGCTCTCTCTTTTATAGGTGTAAACCTTAAACTGCATTTCACCAGCCCCTGTTCTCGTCAGCAA
AAGAGCCGTTCATTTCAATAAACCGGGCGACCTCAGCCATCCCTTCCTGATTTTCCGCTTTCCAGCGTTC
GGCACGCAGACGACGGGCTTCATTCTGCATGGTTGTGCTTACCAGACCGGAGATATTGACATCATATATG
CCTTGAGCAACTGATAGCTGTCGCTGTCAACTGTCACTGTAATACGCTGCTTCATAGCATACCTCTTTTT
GACATACTTCTGGTATACATATCAGTATATATTCTTATACCGCAAAAATCAGCGCGCAAATACGCATACT
GTTATCTGGCTTTTAGTAAGCCGGATCCTCTAGATTACGCCCCGCCTGCCACTCATCGCAGTACTGTTGT
AATTCATTAAGCATTCTGCCGACATGGAAGCCATCACAAACGGCATGATGAACCTGAATCGCCAGCGGCA
TCAGCACCTTGTCGCCTTGCGTATAATATTTGCCCATGGTGAAAACGGGGGCGAAGAAGTTGTCCATATT
GGCCACGTTTAAATCAAAACTGGTGAAACTCACCCAGGGATTGGCTGAGACGAAAAACATATTCTCAATA
AACCCTTTAGGGAAATAGGCCAGGTTTTCACCGTAACACGCCACATCTTGCGAATATATGTGTAGAAACT
GCCGGAAATCGTCGTGGTATTCACTCCAGAGCGATGAAAACGTTTCAGTTTGCTCATGGAAAACGGTGTA
ACAAGGGTGAACACTATCCCATATCACCAGCTCACCGTCTTTCATTGCCATACGGAATTCCGGATGAGCA
TTCATCAGGCGGGCAAGAATGTGAATAAAGGCCGGATAAAACTTGTGCTTATTTTTCTTTACGGTCTTTA
AAAAGGCCGTAATATCCAGCTGAACGGTCTGGTTATAGGTACATTGAGCGACTGACTGAAATGCCTCAAA
ATGTTCTTTACGATGCCATTGGGATATATCAACGGTGGTATATCCAGTGATTTTTTTCTCCATTTTAGCT
TCCTTAGCTCCTGAAAATCTCGACGGATCCTAACTCAAAATCCACACATTATACGAGCCGGAAGCATAAA
GTGTAAAGCCTGGGGTGCCTAATGCGGCCGCCATAGTGACTGGATATGTTGTGTTTTACAGTATTATGTA
GTCTGTTTTTTATGCAAAATCTAATTTAATATATTGATATTTATATCATTTTACGTTTCTCGTTCAGCTT
TTTTGTACAAACTTGTCACCGATATCCGTCTCCGTTAGAGCTCCCGGTGACGCAGGTGATGAAAAGCCTT
AGGGTCAGGTGGCACTTTTCGGGGAAATGTGCGATGAACCCCTATTTGTTTATTTTTCTAAATACATTCA
AATATGTATCCGCTAATGAGACAATAACCCTGATAAATGCTTCAATTATATTGAAAAAGGAAGAGTATGA
GTATCCAACATTTCCGTGTCGCCCTTATTCCCTTTTTTGCGGCCTTCTGCCTTCCTGTTTTTGCTCACCC
AGAAACGCTGGTGAAAGTAAAAGATGCTGAAGATCAGTTGGGTGCCCGAGTGGGTTACATTGAACTGGAT
CTCAACAGCGGCAAAATCTTAGAGAGTTTTCGCCCCGAAGAACGCTTCCCAATGATGAGCACTTTCAAAG
TTCTGCTATGTGGCGCGGTGTTATCCCGTATTGATGCTGGGCAAGAGCAACTCGGTCGCCGCATACACTA
TTCTCAGAATGACTTGGTTGAGTATTCACCAGTCACAGAAAAGCATCTTACGGATGGCATGACAGTAAGA
GAATTATGTAGTGCTGCCATAACCATGAGTGATAACACTGCGGCCAACTTACTTCTGACAACGATTGGAG
GACCGAAGGAGCTAACCGCTTTTTTGCACAACATGGGGGATCATGTAACTCGCCTTGATCGTTGGGAACC
GGAGCTGAATGAAGCCATACCAAACGACGAGCGTGACACCACGATGCCTGTAGCAATGGCAACAACTCTC
CGCAAACTATTAACTGGCGAACTACTTACTCTTGCTTCACGCCAGCAACTCATTGACTGGATGGAGGCGG
ACAAAGTTGCAGGACCACTTCTGCGCTCGGCACTTCCGGCTGGCTGGTTTATTGCTGATAAATCTGGAGC
CGGTGAGCGTGGCTCTCGCGGTATCATTGCAGCACTGGGGCCAGATGGTAAGCCCTCCCGTATCGTAGTT
ATCTACACGACGGGGAGTCAGGCAACTATGGATGAACGAAATAGACAGATCGCTGAGATAGGTGCCTCAC
TGATTAAGCATTGGTAACTGTCAGACGAAGGGAAATAAATAGTAGCCCGCCTGATGTGCGGGCTTTTTTT
TGGTGGTGGTTACCAGTGTCGCTTAGCTACCGTAGGTCCTCTTAGGCGGTCCGATTAGCGACATAGTCAT
CAATGCCTTGACGGCAAAATCCCTTAACGTGAGTTTTCGTTCCACTGAGCGTCAGACCCCGTAGAAAAGA
TCAAAGGATCTTCTTGAGATCCTTTTTTTCTGCGCGTAATCTGCTGCTTGCAAACAAAAAAACCACCGCT
ACCAGCGGTGGTTTGTTTGCCGGATCAAGAGCTACTAACTCTTTTTCCGAAGGTAACTGGCTTCAGCAGA
GCGCAGATACCAAATACTGTTCTTCTAGTGTAGCCGTAGTTAGGCCACCACTTCAAGAACTCTGTAGCAC
CGCCTACATACCTCGCTCTGCTAATCCTGTTACCAGTGGCTGCTGCCAGTGGCGATAAGTCGTGTCTTAC
CGGGTTGGACTCAAGACGATAGTTACCGGATAAGGCGCAGCGGTCGGGCTGAACGGGGGGTTCGTGCTCA
CAGCCCAGCTTGGAGCGAACGACCTACACCGAACTGAGATACCTACAGCGTGAGCTATGAGAAAGCGCCA
CGCTTCCCGAAGGGAGAAAGGCGGACAGGTATCCGGTAAGCGGCAGGGTCGGAACAGGAGAGCGCACGAG
GGAGCTTCCAGGGGGAAACGCCTGGTATCTTTATAGTCCTGTCGGGTTTCGCCACCTCTGACTTGAGCGT
CGATTTTTGTGATGCTCGTCAGGGGGGCGGAGCCTATGGAAAAACGCCAGCAACGCGGCCTTTTTACGGT
TCCTGGCCTTTTGCTGGCCTTTTGCTCACATGTTCTTTCCTGCGTTATCCCCTGATTCTGTGGATAACCG
TATTACCGCCTTTGAGTGAGCTGATACCGCTCGCCGCAGCCGAACGACCGAGCGCAGCGAGTCAGTGAGC
G
Features (pLannotate 1.2.2; 10 found; start..end, strand, type, name):
     63..187     +  protein_bind   attR2: mutant version of attR; recombination site for the Gateway® LR reaction LR Clonase™
    228..533     -  CDS            ccdB: CcdB, a bacterial toxin that poisons DNA gyrase; ccdB; Plasmids containing the ccdB gene cannot be propagated in standard E. coli strains.
    538..696     -  CDS            ccdA (fragment): CCDA_ECO57 - Also known as H, letA. Experimental evidence at protein level: Swiss-Prot protein existence level 1. Antitoxin component of a type II toxin-antitoxin (TA) system which inhibits the post-segregational killing (PSK) of plasmid-free cells, also referred to as a plasmid addiction system. Binds to and blocks the activity of CcdB; will also remove bound CcdB protein from the CcdB-GyrA complex by forming a CcdA-CcdB complex, a process termed rejuvenation. Functions as a transcriptional corepressor for the ccdAB operon, repression also requires CcdB (By similarity). From Escherichia coli
    853..1533    -  CDS            CmR: chloramphenicol acetyltransferase confers resistance to chloramphenicol
   1534..1563    -  promoter       cat promoter (fragment): promoter of the E. coli cat gene encoding chloramphenicol acetyltransferase
   1587..1617    -  promoter       lac UV5 promoter: E. coli lac promoter with an "up" mutation
   1642..1766    -  protein_bind   attR1: mutant version of attR; recombination site for the Gateway® LR reaction LR Clonase™
   1856..1956    +  promoter       AmpR promoter: bla
   1957..2817    +  CDS            AmpR: β-lactamase; bla; confers resistance to ampicillin, carbenicillin, and related antibiotics
   3024..3612    +  rep_origin     ori: high-copy-number ColE1/pMB1/pBR322/pUC origin of replication
