[The description below was written by a language model from this plasmid's Addgene catalogue record and pLannotate feature annotations shown in this document.]
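Description:
pMOD_B4800EC is an empty cloning backbone derived from pMOD_B0000, intended as a module vector for Golden Gate assembly within a published modular plant genome-engineering toolkit; the depositor also notes that it is MoClo compatible. It carries no gene of interest. The 3,781 nt plasmid replicates in E. coli from a high-copy ColE1/pUC-type origin and carries an ampicillin resistance gene (β-lactamase with its own promoter) as the permanent backbone marker.

The rest of the plasmid is a counter-selectable placeholder cassette of the kind found in Gateway destination vectors. It is bounded by attR1 and attR2 sites and contains a chloramphenicol acetyltransferase gene with a cat promoter fragment, a lac UV5 promoter, a fragment of the ccdA antitoxin gene, and the ccdB toxin gene. Because CcdB poisons DNA gyrase, the empty vector must be maintained in a ccdB-tolerant strain, and it is selected with both chloramphenicol and ampicillin. The expected logic is that a user's insert replaces this cassette during cloning, so that in a standard E. coli strain only plasmids that have lost ccdB survive, which suppresses background from uncut or religated backbone.

The feature table does not annotate the type IIS restriction sites or overhangs used for Golden Gate assembly, nor any plant promoter or terminator, so the exact insertion points and module position cannot be confirmed from the record. The associated publication concerns Agrobacterium-based transformation of Nicotiana benthamiana, consistent with use as an intermediate module that is later assembled into plant transformation vectors.
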