Addgene plasmid #176874: pMOD_B4800EC
Purpose: (Empty Backbone) Empty backbone for Golden Gate cloning into Cermak, et al., 2017 Toolkit
Depositing lab: Daniel Voytas. Depositing organization: University of Minnesota. Publication: Direct delivery and fast-treated Agrobacterium co-culture (Fast-TrACC) plant transformation methods for Nicotiana benthamiana. Cody JP, Maher MF, Nasti RA, Starker CG, Chamness JC, Voytas DF. Nat Protoc. 2022 Oct 17. pii: 10.1038/s41596-022-00749-9. doi: 10.1038/s41596-022-00749-9. PubMed 36253612.
Backbone
  Vector backbone: pMOD_B0000
  Vector type: cloning
Growth in bacteria
  Bacterial resistance: Chloramphenicol and Ampicillin, 25 & 100 μg/mL
  Growth temperature: 37°C
  Growth strain: ccdB Survival
  Copy number: High Copy
Gene/Insert
  Gene/Insert name: None
Terms and licenses: Academic/Nonprofit Terms; Industry Terms: Not Available to Industry
Depositor comments: MoClo compatible
How to cite: pMOD_B4800EC was a gift from Daniel Voytas (Addgene plasmid # 176874 ; http://n2t.net/addgene:176874 ; RRID:Addgene_176874)
